>Addgene plasmid #106688 | gh4 | addgene full sequence | sequence record 220742 | Addgene Assembled Full Sequence
CTAAATTGTAAGCGTTAATATTTTGTTAAAATTCGCGTTAAATTTTTGTTAAATCAGCTCATTTTTTAAC
CAATAGGCCGAAATCGGCAAAATCCCTTATAAATCAAAAGAATAGACCGAGATAGGGTTGAGTGGCCGCT
ACAGGGCGCTCCCATTCGCCATTCAGGCTGCGCAACTGTTGGGAAGGGCGTTTCGGTGCGGGCCTCTTCG
CTATTACGCCAGCTGGCGAAAGGGGGATGTGCTGCAAGGCGATTAAGTTGGGTAACGCCAGGGTTTTCCC
AGTCACGACGTTGTAAAACGACGGCCAGTGAGCGCGACGTAATACGACTCACTATAGGGCGAATTGGCGG
AAGGCCGTCAAGGCCACGTGTCTTGTCCAGAGCTCGATATCGAATTCGAGGGCCTATTTCCCATGATTCC
TTCATATTTGCATATACGATACAAGGCTGTTAGAGAGATAATTGGAATTAATTTGACTGTAAACACAAAG
ATATTAGTACAAAATACGTGACGTAGAAAGTAATAATTTCTTGGGTAGTTTGCAGTTTTAAAATTATGTT
TTAAAATGGACTATCATATGCTTACCGTAACTTGAAAGTATTTCGATTTCTTGGCTTTATATATCTTGTG
GAAAGGACGAAACACCGAACAGTGGCCTATATCTTCGGTTTTAGAGCTAGAAATAGCAAGTTAAAATAAG
GCTAGTCCGTTATCAACTTGAAAAAGTGGCACCGAGTCGGTGCTTTTTTTGGTACCTGGAGCACAAGACT
GGCCTCATGGGCCTTCCGCTCACTGCCCGCTTTCCAGTCGGGAAACCTGTCGTGCCAGCTGCATTAACAT
GGTCATAGCTGTTTCCTTGCGTATTGGGCGCTCTCCGCTTCCTCGCTCACTGACTCGCTGCGCTCGGTCG
TTCGGGTAAAGCCTGGGGTGCCTAATGAGCAAAAGGCCAGCAAAAGGCCAGGAACCGTAAAAAGGCCGCG
TTGCTGGCGTTTTTCCATAGGCTCCGCCCCCCTGACGAGCATCACAAAAATCGACGCTCAAGTCAGAGGT
GGCGAAACCCGACAGGACTATAAAGATACCAGGCGTTTCCCCCTGGAAGCTCCCTCGTGCGCTCTCCTGT
TCCGACCCTGCCGCTTACCGGATACCTGTCCGCCTTTCTCCCTTCGGGAAGCGTGGCGCTTTCTCATAGC
TCACGCTGTAGGTATCTCAGTTCGGTGTAGGTCGTTCGCTCCAAGCTGGGCTGTGTGCACGAACCCCCCG
TTCAGCCCGACCGCTGCGCCTTATCCGGTAACTATCGTCTTGAGTCCAACCCGGTAAGACACGACTTATC
GCCACTGGCAGCAGCCACTGGTAACAGGATTAGCAGAGCGAGGTATGTAGGCGGTGCTACAGAGTTCTTG
AAGTGGTGGCCTAACTACGGCTACACTAGAAGAACAGTATTTGGTATCTGCGCTCTGCTGAAGCCAGTTA
CCTTCGGAAAAAGAGTTGGTAGCTCTTGATCCGGCAAACAAACCACCGCTGGTAGCGGTGGTTTTTTTGT
TTGCAAGCAGCAGATTACGCGCAGAAAAAAAGGATCTCAAGAAGATCCTTTGATCTTTTCTACGGGGTCT
GACGCTCAGTGGAACGAAAACTCACGTTAAGGGATTTTGGTCATGAGATTATCAAAAAGGATCTTCACCT
AGATCCTTTTAAATTAAAAATGAAGTTTTAAATCAATCTAAAGTATATATGAGTAAACTTGGTCTGACAG
TTACCAATGCTTAATCAGTGAGGCACCTATCTCAGCGATCTGTCTATTTCGTTCATCCATAGTTGCCTGA
CTCCCCGTCGTGTAGATAACTACGATACGGGAGGGCTTACCATCTGGCCCCAGTGCTGCAATGATACCGC
GAGAACCACGCTCACCGGCTCCAGATTTATCAGCAATAAACCAGCCAGCCGGAAGGGCCGAGCGCAGAAG
TGGTCCTGCAACTTTATCCGCCTCCATCCAGTCTATTAATTGTTGCCGGGAAGCTAGAGTAAGTAGTTCG
CCAGTTAATAGTTTGCGCAACGTTGTTGCCATTGCTACAGGCATCGTGGTGTCACGCTCGTCGTTTGGTA
TGGCTTCATTCAGCTCCGGTTCCCAACGATCAAGGCGAGTTACATGATCCCCCATGTTGTGCAAAAAAGC
GGTTAGCTCCTTCGGTCCTCCGATCGTTGTCAGAAGTAAGTTGGCCGCAGTGTTATCACTCATGGTTATG
GCAGCACTGCATAATTCTCTTACTGTCATGCCATCCGTAAGATGCTTTTCTGTGACTGGTGAGTACTCAA
CCAAGTCATTCTGAGAATAGTGTATGCGGCGACCGAGTTGCTCTTGCCCGGCGTCAATACGGGATAATAC
CGCGCCACATAGCAGAACTTTAAAAGTGCTCATCATTGGAAAACGTTCTTCGGGGCGAAAACTCTCAAGG
ATCTTACCGCTGTTGAGATCCAGTTCGATGTAACCCACTCGTGCACCCAACTGATCTTCAGCATCTTTTA
CTTTCACCAGCGTTTCTGGGTGAGCAAAAACAGGAAGGCAAAATGCCGCAAAAAAGGGAATAAGGGCGAC
ACGGAAATGTTGAATACTCATACTCTTCCTTTTTCAATATTATTGAAGCATTTATCAGGGTTATTGTCTC
ATGAGCGGATACATATTTGAATGTATTTAGAAAAATAAACAAATAGGGGTTCCGCGCACATTTCCCCGAA
AAGTGCCAC
Features (pLannotate 1.2.2; 10 found; start..end, strand, type, name):
      3..134     -  rep_origin     M13 ori (fragment): M13 bacteriophage origin of replication; arrow indicates direction of (+) strand synthesis
    155..311     -  CDS            lacZα (fragment): LacZα fragment of β-galactosidase; lacZ fragment
    320..338     +  promoter       T7 promoter: promoter for bacteriophage T7 RNA polymerase
    398..638     +  promoter       U6 promoter: RNA polymerase III promoter for human U6 snRNA
    668..743     +  misc_RNA       gRNA scaffold: guide RNA scaffold for the Streptococcus pyogenes CRISPR/Cas9 system
    790..837     -  CDS            lacI (fragment): lac repressor; lacI; The lac repressor binds to the lac operator to inhibit transcription in E. coli. This inhibition can be relieved by adding lactose or isopropyl-β-D-thiogalactopyranoside (IPTG).
    874..914     -  rep_origin     RSF ori (fragment): Plasmids containing the RSF 1030 origin of replication can be propagated in E. coli cells that contain additional plasmids with compatible origins.
    992..1580    -  rep_origin     ori: high-copy-number ColE1/pMB1/pBR322/pUC origin of replication
   1751..2611    -  CDS            AmpR: β-lactamase; bla; confers resistance to ampicillin, carbenicillin, and related antibiotics
   2612..2716    -  promoter       AmpR promoter: bla
