[The description below was written by a language model from this plasmid's Addgene catalogue record and pLannotate feature annotations shown in this document.]
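Description:
gh4 is a small mammalian-expression guide RNA plasmid built on the EPB104 backbone, designed to express a single CRISPR guide RNA against human GALNT4 (also known as GalNAc-T4), a member of the polypeptide GalNAc-transferase family. The assembled sequence is about 2.7 kb. In E. coli it is maintained at high copy through a ColE1/pUC-type origin and selected with ampicillin via the β-lactamase gene and its native promoter. The annotation also picks up short remnants of an M13 origin, lacZα, lacI and an RSF origin. These are fragments left over from earlier cloning vectors rather than functional modules.

The working cassette consists of a human U6 promoter, an RNA polymerase III promoter suited to producing short, uncapped transcripts with defined ends, followed by the Streptococcus pyogenes Cas9 gRNA scaffold. The roughly 30-nt gap between the annotated promoter and the scaffold corresponds to where the 20-nt GALNT4 targeting spacer sits, so transcription yields a complete single guide RNA. A T7 promoter lies just upstream of the U6 element and is the site of the listed sequencing primer. The insert was introduced by restriction cloning, although the record does not state which sites were used.

The plasmid encodes no Cas9 and carries no mammalian selection marker or reporter, so the nuclease must be supplied separately, for example by co-transfection or in a Cas9-expressing cell line. It belongs to a validated gRNA collection covering the human glycosyltransferase genes and is intended for knocking out or editing GALNT4 in human cells to study glycosylation.
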