Addgene plasmid #106688: gh4
Purpose: expression of gRNA targeting GALNT4
Depositing lab: Eric-Paul Bennett. Depositing organization: University of Copenhagen. Publication: A validated gRNA library for CRISPR/Cas9 targeting of the human glycosyltransferase genome. Narimatsu Y, Joshi HJ, Zhang Y, Gomes C, Chen YH, Lorenzetti F, Furukawa S, Schjoldager K, Hansen L, Clausen H, Bennett EP, Wandall HH. Glycobiology. 2018 Jan 5. pii: 4791732. doi: 10.1093/glycob/cwx101. PubMed 29315387.
Backbone
  Vector backbone: EPB104
  Backbone manufacturer: Eric-Paul Bennett (Addgene plasmid # 68369)
  Backbone size w/o insert (bp): 2376
  Vector type: Mammalian Expression
Growth in bacteria
  Bacterial resistance: Ampicillin, 100 μg/mL
  Growth temperature: 37°C
  Growth strain: DH5alpha
  Copy number: High Copy
Gene/Insert
  Gene/Insert name: GALNT4
  gRNA/shRNA sequence: AACAGTGGCCTATATCTTCG
  Species: H. sapiens (human)
  Entrez Gene: GALNT4 (a.k.a. GALNAC-T4, GALNACT4)
  Cloning method: Restriction Enzyme; 5′ cloning site unknown (unknown if destroyed); 3′ cloning site unknown (unknown if destroyed)
  Sequencing primers: 5′ T7NP
Terms and licenses: Academic/Nonprofit Terms; Industry Terms: Not Available to Industry
How to cite: gh4 was a gift from Eric-Paul Bennett (Addgene plasmid # 106688 ; http://n2t.net/addgene:106688 ; RRID:Addgene_106688)
