>Addgene plasmid #106688 | gh4 | addgene partial sequence | sequence record 220741 | hU6-F
GGAATTAATTTGACTGTAAACACAAAGATATTAGTACAAAATACGTGACGTAGAAAGTAATAATTTCTTG
GGTAGTTTGCAGTTTTAAAATTATGTTTTAAAATGGACTATCATATGCTTACCGTAACTTGAAAGTATTT
CGATTTCTTGGCTTTATATATCTTGTGGAAAGGACGAAACACCGAACAGTGGCCTATATCTTCGGTTTTA
GAGCTAGAAATAGCAAGTTAAAATAAGGCTAGTCCGTTATCAACTTGAAAAAGTGGCACCGAGTCGGTGC
TTTTTTTGGTACCTGGAGCACAAGACTGGCCTCATGGGCCTTCCGCTCACTGCCCGCTTTCCAGTCGGGA
AACCTGTCGTGCCAGCTGCATTAACATGGTCATAGCTGTTTCCTTGCGTATTGGGCGCTCTCCGCTTCCT
CGCTCACTGACTCGCTGCGCTCGGTCGTTCGGGTAAAGCCTGGGGTGCCTAATGAGCAAAAGGCCAGCAA
AAGGCCAGGAACCGTAAAAAGGCCGCGTTGCTGGCGTTTTTCCATAGGCTCCGCCCCCCTGACGAGCATC
ACAAAAATCGACGCTCAAGTCAGAGGTGGCGAAACCCGACAGGACTATAAAGATACCAGGCGTTTCCCCC
TGGAAGCTCCCTCGTGCGCTCTCCTGTTCCGACCCTGCCGCTTACCGGATACCTGTCCGCCTTTCTCCCT
TCGGGAAGCGTGGCGCTTTCTCATAGCTCACGCTGTAGGTATCTCAGTTCGGTGTA
